>Addgene plasmid #121663 | pCF712 | addgene full sequence | sequence record 237471 | Addgene NGS Result
GTCGACGGATCGGGAGATCTCCCGATCCCCTATGGTGCACTCTCAGTACAATCTGCTCTGATGCCGCATA
GTTAAGCCAGTATCTGCTCCCTGCTTGTGTGTTGGAGGTCGCTGAGTAGTGCGCGAGCAAAATTTAAGCT
ACAACAAGGCAAGGCTTGACCGACAATTGCATGAAGAATCTGCTTAGGGTTAGGCGTTTTGCGCTGCTTC
GCGATGTACGGGCCAGATATACGCGTTGACATTGATTATTGACTAGTTATTAATAGTAATCAATTACGGG
GTCATTAGTTCATAGCCCATATATGGAGTTCCGCGTTACATAACTTACGGTAAATGGCCCGCCTGGCTGA
CCGCCCAACGACCCCCGCCCATTGACGTCAATAATGACGTATGTTCCCATAGTAACGCCAATAGGGACTT
TCCATTGACGTCAATGGGTGGAGTATTTACGGTAAACTGCCCACTTGGCAGTACATCAAGTGTATCATAT
GCCAAGTACGCCCCCTATTGACGTCAATGACGGTAAATGGCCCGCCTGGCATTATGCCCAGTACATGACC
TTATGGGACTTTCCTACTTGGCAGTACATCTACGTATTAGTCATCGCTATTACCATGGTGATGCGGTTTT
GGCAGTACATCAATGGGCGTGGATAGCGGTTTGACTCACGGGGATTTCCAAGTCTCCACCCCATTGACGT
CAATGGGAGTTTGTTTTGGCACCAAAATCAACGGGACTTTCCAAAATGTCGTAACAACTCCGCCCCATTG
ACGCAAATGGGCGGTAGGCGTGTACGGTGGGAGGTCTATATAAGCAGCGCGTTTTGCCTGTACTGGGTCT
CTCTGGTTAGACCAGATCTGAGCCTGGGAGCTCTCTGGCTAACTAGGGAACCCACTGCTTAAGCCTCAAT
AAAGCTTGCCTTGAGTGCTTCAAGTAGTGTGTGCCCGTCTGTTGTGTGACTCTGGTAACTAGAGATCCCT
CAGACCCTTTTAGTCAGTGTGGAAAATCTCTAGCAGTGGCGCCCGAACAGGGACTTGAAAGCGAAAGGGA
AACCAGAGGAGCTCTCTCGACGCAGGACTCGGCTTGCTGAAGCGCGCACGGCAAGAGGCGAGGGGCGGCG
ACTGGTGAGTACGCCAAAAATTTTGACTAGCGGAGGCTAGAAGGAGAGAGATGGGTGCGAGAGCGTCAGT
ATTAAGCGGGGGAGAATTAGATCGCGATGGGAAAAAATTCGGTTAAGGCCAGGGGGAAAGAAAAAATATA
AATTAAAACATATAGTATGGGCAAGCAGGGAGCTAGAACGATTCGCAGTTAATCCTGGCCTGTTAGAAAC
ATCAGAAGGCTGTAGACAAATACTGGGACAGCTACAACCATCCCTTCAGACAGGATCAGAAGAACTTAGA
TCATTATATAATACAGTAGCAACCCTCTATTGTGTGCATCAAAGGATAGAGATAAAAGACACCAAGGAAG
CTTTAGACAAGATAGAGGAAGAGCAAAACAAAAGTAAGACCACCGCACAGCAAGCGGCCGCTGATCTTCA
GACCTGGAGGAGGAGATATGAGGGACAATTGGAGAAGTGAATTATATAAATATAAAGTAGTAAAAATTGA
ACCATTAGGAGTAGCACCCACCAAGGCAAAGAGAAGAGTGGTGCAGAGAGAAAAAAGAGCAGTGGGAATA
GGAGCTTTGTTCCTTGGGTTCTTGGGAGCAGCAGGAAGCACTATGGGCGCAGCGTCAATGACGCTGACGG
TACAGGCCAGACAATTATTGTCTGGTATAGTGCAGCAGCAGAACAATTTGCTGAGGGCTATTGAGGCGCA
ACAGCATCTGTTGCAACTCACAGTCTGGGGCATCAAGCAGCTCCAGGCAAGAATCCTGGCTGTGGAAAGA
TACCTAAAGGATCAACAGCTCCTGGGGATTTGGGGTTGCTCTGGAAAACTCATTTGCACCACTGCTGTGC
CTTGGAATGCTAGTTGGAGTAATAAATCTCTGGAACAGATTTGGAATCACACGACCTGGATGGAGTGGGA
CAGAGAAATTAACAATTACACAAGCTTAATACACTCCTTAATTGAAGAATCGCAAAACCAGCAAGAAAAG
AATGAACAAGAATTATTGGAATTAGATAAATGGGCAAGTTTGTGGAATTGGTTTAACATAACAAATTGGC
TGTGGTATATAAAATTATTCATAATGATAGTAGGAGGCTTGGTAGGTTTAAGAATAGTTTTTGCTGTACT
TTCTATAGTGAATAGAGTTAGGCAGGGATATTCACCATTATCGTTTCAGACCCACCTCCCAACCCCGAGG
GGACCCGACAGGCCCGAAGGAATAGAAGAAGAAGGTGGAGAGAGAGACAGAGACAGATCCATTCGATTAG
TGAACGGATCGGCACTGCGTGCGCCAATTCTGCAGACAAATGGCAGTATTCATCCACAATTTTAAAAGAA
AAGGGGGGATTGGGGGGTACAGTGCAGGGGAAAGAATAGTAGACATAATAGCAACAGACATACAAACTAA
AGAATTACAAAAACAAATTACAAAAATTCAAAATTTTCGGGTTTATTACAGGGACAGCAGAGATCCAGTT
TGGTTAATTAAGGTACCGAGGGCCTATTTCCCATGATTCCTTCATATTTGCATATACGATACAAGGCTGT
TAGAGAGATAATTAGAATTAATTTGACTGTAAACACAAAGATATTAGTACAAAATACGTGACGTAGAAAG
TAATAATTTCTTGGGTAGTTTGCAGTTTTAAAATTATGTTTTAAAATGGACTATCATATGCTTACCGTAA
CTTGAAAGTATTTCGATTTCTTGGCTTTATATATCTTGTGGAAAGGACGAAACACCGGAGACGGAGGACG
ACGAACGTCTCTGTTTAAGAGCTATGCTGGAAACAGCATAGCAAGTTTAAATAAGGCTAGTCCGTTATCA
ACTTGAAAAAGTGGCACCGAGTCGGTGCTTTTTTTGAATTCGCTAGCTAGGTCTTGAAAGGAGTGGGAAT
TGGCTCCGGTGCCCGTCAGTGGGCAGAGCGCACATCGCCCACAGTCCCCGAGAAGTTGGGGGGAGGGGTC
GGCAATTGATCCGGTGCCTAGAGAAGGTGGCGCGGGGTAAACTGGGAAAGTGATGTCGTGTACTGGCTCC
GCCTTTTTCCCGAGGGTGGGGGAGAACCGTATATAAGTGCAGTAGTCGCCGTGAACGTTCTTTTTCGCAA
CGGGTTTGCCGCCAGAACACAGGTAAGTGCCGTGTGTGGTTCCCGCGGGCCTGGCCTCTTTACGGGTTAT
GGCCCTTGCGTGCCTTGAATTACTTCCACTGGCTGCAGTACGTGATTCTTGATCCCGAGCTTCGGGTTGG
AAGTGGGTGGGAGAGTTCGAGGCCTTGCGCTTAAGGAGCCCCTTCGCCTCGTGCTTGAGTTGAGGCCTGG
CCTGGGCGCTGGGGCCGCCGCGTGCGAATCTGGTGGCACCTTCGCGCCTGTCTCGCTGCTTTCGATAAGT
CTCTAGCCATTTAAAATTTTTGATGACCTGCTGCGACGCTTTTTTTCTGGCAAGATAGTCTTGTAAATGC
GGGCCAAGATCTGCACACTGGTATTTCGGTTTTTGGGGCCGCGGGCGGCGACGGGGCCCGTGCGTCCCAG
CGCACATGTTCGGCGAGGCGGGGCCTGCGAGCGCGGCCACCGAGAATCGGACGGGGGTAGTCTCAAGCTG
GCCGGCCTGCTCTGGTGCCTGGCCTCGCGCCGCCGTGTATCGCCCCGCCCTGGGCGGCAAGGCTGGCCCG
GTCGGCACCAGTTGCGTGAGCGGAAAGATGGCCGCTTCCCGGCCCTGCTGCAGGGAGCTCAAAATGGAGG
ACGCGGCGCTCGGGAGAGCGGGCGGGTGAGTCACCCACACAAAGGAAAAGGGCCTTTCCGTCCTCAGCCG
TCGCTTCATGTGACTCCACGGAGTACCGGGCGCCGTCCAGGCACCTCGATTAGTTCTCGAGCTTTTGGAG
TACGTCGTCTTTAGGTTGGGGGGAGGGGTTTTATGCGATGGAGTTTCCCCACACTGAGTGGGTGGAGACT
GAAGTTAGGCCAGCTTGGCACTTGATGTAATTCTCCTTGGAATTTGCCCTTTTTGAGTTTGGATCTTGGT
TCATTCTCAAGCCTCAGACAGTGGTTCAAAGTTTTTTTCTTCCATTTCAGGTGTCGTGAACCGGTGCCAC
CATGGCCCCAAAGAAGAAGCGGAAGGTCAGCGCTAACCCCATCAACGCCAGCGGCGTGGACGCCAAGGCC
ATCCTGTCTGCCAGACTGAGCAAGAGCAGACGGCTGGAAAATCTGATCGCCCAGCTGCCCGGCGAGAAGA
AGAATGGCCTGTTCGGAAACCTGATTGCCCTGAGCCTGGGCCTGACCCCCAACTTCAAGAGCAACTTCGA
CCTGGCCGAGGATGCCAAACTGCAGCTGAGCAAGGACACCTACGACGACGACCTGGACAACCTGCTGGCC
CAGATCGGCGACCAGTACGCCGACCTGTTTCTGGCCGCCAAGAACCTGTCCGACGCCATCCTGCTGAGCG
ACATCCTGAGAGTGAACACCGAGATCACCAAGGCCCCCCTGAGCGCCTCTATGATCAAGAGATACGACGA
GCACCACCAGGACCTGACCCTGCTGAAAGCTCTCGTGCGGCAGCAGCTGCCTGAGAAGTACAAAGAGATT
TTCTTCGACCAGAGCAAGAACGGCTACGCCGGCTACATTGACGGCGGAGCCAGCCAGGAAGAGTTCTACA
AGTTCATCAAGCCCATCCTGGAAAAGATGGACGGCACCGAGGAACTGCTCGTGAAGCTGAACAGAGAGGA
CCTGCTGCGGAAGCAGCGGACCTTCGACAACGGCAGCATCCCCCACCAGATCCACCTGGGAGAGCTGCAC
GCCATTCTGCGGCGGCAGGAAGATTTTTACCCATTCCTGAAGGACAACCGGGAAAAGATCGAGAAGATCC
TGACCTTCCGCATCCCCTACTACGTGGGCCCTCTGGCCAGGGGAAACAGCAGATTCGCCTGGATGACCAG
AAAGAGCGAGGAAACCATCACCCCCTGGAACTTCGAGGAAGTGGTGGACAAGGGCGCTTCCGCCCAGAGC
TTCATCGAGCGGATGACCAACTTCGATAAGAACCTGCCCAACGAGAAGGTGCTGCCCAAGCACAGCCTGC
TGTACGAGTACTTCACCGTGTATAACGAGCTGACCAAAGTGAAATACGTGACCGAGGGAATGAGAAAGCC
CGCCTTCCTGAGCGGCGAGCAGAAAAAGGCCATCGTGGACCTGCTGTTCAAGACCAACCGGAAAGTGACC
GTGAAGCAGCTGAAAGAGGACTACTTCAAGAAAATCGAGTGCTTCGACTCCGTGGAAATCTCCGGCGTGG
AAGATCGGTTCAACGCCTCCCTGGGCACATACCACGATCTGCTGAAAATTATCAAGGACAAGGACTTCCT
GGACAATGAGGAAAACGAGGACATTCTGGAAGATATCGTGCTGACCCTGACACTGTTTGAGGACAGAGAG
ATGATCGAGGAACGGCTGAAAACCTATGCCCACCTGTTCGACGACAAAGTGATGAAGCAGCTGAAGCGGC
GGAGATACACCGGCTGGGGCAGGCTGAGCCGGAAGCTGATCAACGGCATCCGGGACAAGCAGTCCGGCAA
GACAATCCTGGATTTCCTGAAGTCCGACGGCTTCGCCAACAGAAACTTCATGCAGCTGATCCACGACGAC
AGCCTGACCTTTAAAGAGGACATCCAGAAAGCCCAGGTGTCCGGCCAGGGCGATAGCCTGCACGAGCACA
TTGCCAATCTGGCCGGCAGCCCCGCCATTAAGAAGGGCATCCTGCAGACAGTGAAGGTGGTGGACGAGCT
CGTGAAAGTGATGGGCCGGCACAAGCCCGAGAACATCGTGATCGAAATGGCCAGAGAGAACCAGACCACC
CAGAAGGGACAGAAGAACAGCCGCGAGAGAATGAAGCGGATCGAAGAGGGCATCAAAGAGCTGGGCAGCC
AGATCCTGAAAGAACACCCCGTGGAAAACACCCAGCTGCAGAACGAGAAGCTGTACCTGTACTACCTGCA
GAATGGGCGGGATATGTACGTGGACCAGGAACTGGACATCAACCGGCTGTCCGACTACGATGTGGACCAT
ATCGTGCCTCAGAGCTTTCTGAAGGACGACTCCATCGACAACAAGGTGCTGACCAGAAGCGACAAGAACC
GGGGCAAGAGCGACAACGTGCCCTCCGAAGAGGTCGTGAAGAAGATGAAGAACTACTGGCGGCAGCTGCT
GAACGCCAAGCTGATTACCCAGAGAAAGTTCGACAATCTGACCAAGGCCGAGAGAGGCGGCCTGAGCGAA
CTGGATAAGGCCGGCTTCATCAAGAGACAGCTGGTGGAAACCCGGCAGATCACAAAGCACGTGGCACAGA
TCCTGGACTCCCGGATGAACACTAAGTACGACGAGAATGACAAGCTGATCCGGGAAGTGAAAGTGATCAC
CCTGAAGTCCAAGCTGGTGTCCGATTTCCGGAAGGATTTCCAGTTTTACAAAGTGCGCGAGATCAACAAC
TACCACCACGCCCACGACGCCTACCTGAACGCCGTCGTGGGAACCGCCCTGATCAAAAAGTACCCTAAGC
TGGAAAGCGAGTTCGTGTACGGCGACTACAAGGTGTACGACGTGCGGAAGATGATCGCCAAGAGCGAGCA
GGAAATCGGCAAGGCTACCGCCAAGTACTTCTTCTACAGCAACATCATGAACTTTTTCAAGACCGAGATT
ACCCTGGCCAACGGCGAGATCCGGAAGCGGCCTCTGATCGAGACAAACGGCGAAACCGGGGAGATCGTGT
GGGATAAGGGCCGGGATTTTGCCACCGTGCGGAAAGTGCTGAGCATGCCCCAAGTGAATATCGTGAAAAA
GACCGAGGTGCAGACAGGCGGCTTCAGCAAAGAGTCTATCCTGCCCAAGAGGAACAGCGATAAGCTGATC
GCCAGAAAGAAGGACTGGGACCCTAAGAAGTACGGCGGCTTCGACAGCCCCACCGTGGCCTATTCTGTGC
TGGTGGTGGCCAAAGTGGAAAAGGGCAAGTCCAAGAAACTGAAGAGTGTGAAAGAGCTGCTGGGGATCAC
CATCATGGAAAGAAGCAGCTTCGAGAAGAATCCCATCGACTTTCTGGAAGCCAAGGGCTACAAAGAAGTG
AAAAAGGACCTGATCATCAAGCTGCCTAAGTACTCCCTGTTCGAGCTGGAAAACGGCCGGAAGAGAATGC
TGGCCTCTGCCGGCGAACTGCAGAAGGGAAACGAACTGGCCCTGCCCTCCAAATATGTGAACTTCCTGTA
CCTGGCCAGCCACTATGAGAAGCTGAAGGGCTCCCCCGAGGATAATGAGCAGAAACAGCTGTTTGTGGAA
CAGCACAAGCACTACCTGGACGAGATCATCGAGCAGATCAGCGAGTTCTCCAAGAGAGTGATCCTGGCCG
ACGCTAATCTGGACAAAGTGCTGTCCGCCTACAACAAGCACCGGGATAAGCCCATCAGAGAGCAGGCCGA
GAATATCATCCACCTGTTTACCCTGACCAATCTGGGAGCCCCTGCCGCCTTCAAGTACTTTGACACCACC
ATCGACCGGAAGAGGTACACCAGCACCAAAGAGGTGCTGGACGCCACCCTGATCCACCAGAGCATCACCG
GCCTGTACGAGACACGGATCGACCTGTCTCAGCTGGGAGGCGACAAACAAAAGAAACGCGGAGGCAAGGA
CAAGAAGTACAGCATCGGCCTGGACATCGGCACCAACTCTGTGGGCTGGGCCGTGATCACCGACGAGTAC
AAGGTGCCCAGCAAGAAATTCAAGGTGCTGGGCAACACCGACCGGCACAGCATCAAGAAGAACCTGATCG
GAGCCCTGCTGTTCGACAGCGGCGAAACAGCCGAGGCCACCCGGCTGAAGAGAACCGCCAGAAGAAGATA
CACCAGACGGAAGAACCGGATCTGCTATCTGCAAGAGATCTTCAGCAACGAGATGGCCAAGGTGGACGAC
AGCTTCTTCCACAGACTGGAAGAGTCCTTCCTGGTGGAAGAGGATAAGAAGCACGAGCGGCACCCCATCT
TCGGCAACATCGTGGACGAGGTGGCCTACCACGAGAAGTACCCCACCATCTACCACCTGAGAAAGAAACT
GGTGGACAGCACCGACAAGGCCGACCTGCGGCTGATCTATCTGGCCCTGGCCCACATGATCAAGTTCCGG
GGCCACTTCCTGATCGAGGGCGACCTGAACCCCGACAACAGCGACGTGGACAAGCTGTTCATCCAGCTGG
TGCAGACCTACAACCAGCTGTTCGAGGAAACTAGTCCAAAAAAGAAGAGAAAGGTAGGATCCGGCGCAAC
AAACTTCTCTCTGCTGAAACAAGCCGGAGATGTCGAAGAGAATCCTGGACCGACCGAGTACAAGCCCACG
GTGCGCCTCGCCACCCGCGACGACGTCCCCAGGGCCGTACGCACCCTCGCCGCCGCGTTCGCCGACTACC
CCGCCACGCGCCACACCGTCGATCCGGACCGCCACATCGAGCGGGTCACCGAGCTGCAAGAACTCTTCCT
CACGCGCGTCGGGCTCGACATCGGCAAGGTGTGGGTCGCGGACGACGGCGCCGCGGTGGCGGTCTGGACC
ACGCCGGAGAGCGTCGAAGCGGGGGCGGTGTTCGCCGAGATCGGCCCGCGCATGGCCGAGTTGAGCGGTT
CCCGGCTGGCCGCGCAGCAACAGATGGAAGGCCTCCTGGCGCCGCACCGGCCCAAGGAGCCCGCGTGGTT
CCTGGCCACCGTCGGAGTCTCGCCCGACCACCAGGGCAAGGGTCTGGGCAGCGCCGTCGTGCTCCCCGGA
GTGGAGGCGGCCGAGCGCGCCGGGGTGCCCGCCTTCCTGGAGACCTCCGCGCCCCGCAACCTCCCCTTCT
ACGAGCGGCTCGGCTTCACCGTCACCGCCGACGTCGAGGTGCCCGAAGGACCGCGCACCTGGTGCATGAC
CCGCAAGCCCGGTGCCTGAACGCGTTAAGTCGACAATCAACCTCTGGATTACAAAATTTGTGAAAGATTG
ACTGGTATTCTTAACTATGTTGCTCCTTTTACGCTATGTGGATACGCTGCTTTAATGCCTTTGTATCATG
CTATTGCTTCCCGTATGGCTTTCATTTTCTCCTCCTTGTATAAATCCTGGTTGCTGTCTCTTTATGAGGA
GTTGTGGCCCGTTGTCAGGCAACGTGGCGTGGTGTGCACTGTGTTTGCTGACGCAACCCCCACTGGTTGG
GGCATTGCCACCACCTGTCAGCTCCTTTCCGGGACTTTCGCTTTCCCCCTCCCTATTGCCACGGCGGAAC
TCATCGCCGCCTGCCTTGCCCGCTGCTGGACAGGGGCTCGGCTGTTGGGCACTGACAATTCCGTGGTGTT
GTCGGGGAAATCATCGTCCTTTCCTTGGCTGCTCGCCTGTGTTGCCACCTGGATTCTGCGCGGGACGTCC
TTCTGCTACGTCCCTTCGGCCCTCAATCCAGCGGACCTTCCTTCCCGCGGCCTGCTGCCGGCTCTGCGGC
CTCTTCCGCGTCTTCGCCTTCGCCCTCAGACGAGTCGGATCTCCCTTTGGGCCGCCTCCCCGCGTCGACT
TTAAGACCAATGACTTACAAGGCAGCTGTAGATCTTAGCCACTTTTTAAAAGAAAAGGGGGGACTGGAAG
GGCTAATTCACTCCCAACGAAGACAAGATCTGCTTTTTGCTTGTACTGGGTCTCTCTGGTTAGACCAGAT
CTGAGCCTGGGAGCTCTCTGGCTAACTAGGGAACCCACTGCTTAAGCCTCAATAAAGCTTGCCTTGAGTG
CTTCAAGTAGTGTGTGCCCGTCTGTTGTGTGACTCTGGTAACTAGAGATCCCTCAGACCCTTTTAGTCAG
TGTGGAAAATCTCTAGCAGGGCCCGTTTAAACCCGCTGATCAGCCTCGACTGTGCCTTCTAGTTGCCAGC
CATCTGTTGTTTGCCCCTCCCCCGTGCCTTCCTTGACCCTGGAAGGTGCCACTCCCACTGTCCTTTCCTA
ATAAAATGAGGAAATTGCATCGCATTGTCTGAGTAGGTGTCATTCTATTCTGGGGGGTGGGGTGGGGCAG
GACAGCAAGGGGGAGGATTGGGAAGACAATAGCAGGCATGCTGGGGATGCGGTGGGCTCTATGGCTTCTG
AGGCGGAAAGAACCAGCTGGGGCTCTAGGGGGTATCCCC
[124 nt withheld, positions 10260-10383]
C
[91 nt withheld, positions 10385-10475]
A
[49 nt withheld, positions 10477-10525]
CCTTTGACGTTGGAGTCCACGTTCTTT
[37 nt withheld, positions 10553-10589]
ACCCTATCTCGGTCTATTCTTTTGATTTATAAGGGATTTTGCCGATTTCGGCCTATTGGTTAAAAAATGA
GCTGATTTAACAAAAATTTAACGCGAATTAATTCTGTGGAATGTGTGTCAGTTAGGGTGTGGAAAGTCCC
CAGGCTCCCCAGCAGGCAGAAGTATGCAAAGCATGCATCTCAATTAGTCAGCAACCAGGTGTGGAAAGTC
CCCAGGCTCCCCAGCAGGCAGAAGTATGCAAAGCATGCATCTCAATTAGTCAGCAACCATAGTCCCGCCC
CTAACTCCGCCCATCCCGCCCCTAACTCCGCCCAGTTCCGCCCATTCTCCGCCCCATGGCTGACTAATTT
TTTTTATTTATGCAGAGGCCGAGGCCGCCTCTGCCTCTGAGCTATTCCAGAAGTAGTGAGGAGGCTTTTT
TGGAGGCCTAGGCTTTTGCAAAAAGCTCCCGGGAGCTTGTATATCCATTTTCGGATCTGATCAGCACGTG
TTGACAATTAATCATCGGCATAGTATATCGGCATAGTATAATACGACAAGGTGAGGAACTAAACCATGGC
CAAGTTGACCAGTGCCGTTCCGGTGCTCACCGCGCGCGACGTCGCCGGAGCGGTCGAGTTCTGGACCGAC
CGGCTCGGGTTCTCCCGGGACTTCGTGGAGGACGACTTCGCCGGTGTGGTCCGGGACGACGTGACCCTGT
TCATCAGCGCGGTCCAGGACCAGGTGGTGCCGGACAACACCCTGGCCTGGGTGTGGGTGCGCGGCCTGGA
CGAGCTGTACGCCGAGTGGTCGGAGGTCGTGTCCACGAACTTCCGGGACGCCTCCGGGCCGGCCATGACC
GAGATCGGCGAGCAGCCGTGGGGGCGGGAGTTCGCCCTGCGCGACCCGGCCGGCAACTGCGTGCACTTCG
TGGCCGAGGAGCAGGACTGACACGTGCTACGAGATTTCGATTCCACCGCCGCCTTCTATGAAAGGTTGGG
CTTCGGAATCGTTTTCCGGGACGCCGGCTGGATGATCCTCCAGCGCGGGGATCTCATGCTGGAGTTCTTC
GCCCACCCCAACTTGTTTATTGCAGCTTATAATGGTTACAAATAAAGCAATAGCATCACAAATTTCACAA
ATAAAGCATTTTTTTCACTGCATTCTAGTTGTGGTTTGTCCAAACTCATCAATGTATCTTATCATGTCTG
TATACCGTCGACCTCTAGCTAGAGCTTGGCGTAATCATGGTCATAGCTGTTTCCTGTGTGAAATTGTTAT
CCGCTCACAATTCCACACAACATACGAGCCGGAAGCATAAAGTGTAAAGCCTGGGGTGCCTAATGAGTGA
GCTAACTCACATTAATTGCGTTGCGCTCACTGCCCGCTTTCCAGTCGGGAAACCTGTCGTGCCAGCTGCA
TTAATGAATCGGCCAACGCGCGGGGAGAGGCGGTTTGCGTATTGGGCGCTCTTCCGCTTCCTCGCTCACT
GACTCGCTGCGCTCGGTCGTTCGGCTGCGGCGAGCGGTATCAGCTCACTCAAAGGCGGTAATACGGTTAT
CCACAGAATCAGGGGATAACGCAGGAAAGAACATGTGAGCAAAAGGCCAGCAAAAGGCCAGGAACCGTAA
AAAGGCCGCGTTGCTGGCGTTTTTCCATAGGCTCCGCCCCCCTGACGAGCATCACAAAAATCGACGCTCA
AGTCAGAGGTGGCGAAACCCGACAGGACTATAAAGATACCAGGCGTTTCCCCCTGGAAGCTCCCTCGTGC
GCTCTCCTGTTCCGACCCTGCCGCTTACCGGATACCTGTCCGCCTTTCTCCCTTCGGGAAGCGTGGCGCT
TTCTCATAGCTCACGCTGTAGGTATCTCAGTTCGGTGTAGGTCGTTCGCTCCAAGCTGGGCTGTGTGCAC
GAACCCCCCGTTCAGCCCGACCGCTGCGCCTTATCCGGTAACTATCGTCTTGAGTCCAACCCGGTAAGAC
ACGACTTATCGCCACTGGCAGCAGCCACTGGTAACAGGATTAGCAGAGCGAGGTATGTAGGCGGTGCTAC
AGAGTTCTTGAAGTGGTGGCCTAACTACGGCTACACTAGAAGAACAGTATTTGGTATCTGCGCTCTGCTG
AAGCCAGTTACCTTCGGAAAAAGAGTTGGTAGCTCTTGATCCGGCAAACAAACCACCGCTGGTAGCGGTG
GTTTTTTTGTTTGCAAGCAGCAGATTACGCGCAGAAAAAAAGGATCTCAAGAAGATCCTTTGATCTTTTC
TACGGGGTCTGACGCTCAGTGGAACGAAAACTCACGTTAAGGGATTTTGGTCATGAGATTATCAAAAAGG
ATCTTCACCTAGATCCTTTTAAATTAAAAATGAAGTTTTAAATCAATCTAAAGTATATATGAGTAAACTT
GGTCTGACAGTTACCAATGCTTAATCAGTGAGGCACCTATCTCAGCGATCTGTCTATTTCGTTCATCCAT
AGTTGCCTGACTCCCCGTCGTGTAGATAACTACGATACGGGAGGGCTTACCATCTGGCCCCAGTGCTGCA
ATGATACCGCGAGACCCACGCTCACCGGCTCCAGATTTATCAGCAATAAACCAGCCAGCCGGAAGGGCCG
AGCGCAGAAGTGGTCCTGCAACTTTATCCGCCTCCATCCAGTCTATTAATTGTTGCCGGGAAGCTAGAGT
AAGTAGTTCGCCAGTTAATAGTTTGCGCAACGTTGTTGCCATTGCTACAGGCATCGTGGTGTCACGCTCG
TCGTTTGGTATGGCTTCATTCAGCTCCGGTTCCCAACGATCAAGGCGAGTTACATGATCCCCCATGTTGT
GCAAAAAAGCGGTTAGCTCCTTCGGTCCTCCGATCGTTGTCAGAAGTAAGTTGGCCGCAGTGTTATCACT
CATGGTTATGGCAGCACTGCATAATTCTCTTACTGTCATGCCATCCGTAAGATGCTTTTCTGTGACTGGT
GAGTACTCAACCAAGTCATTCTGAGAATAGTGTATGCGGCGACCGAGTTGCTCTTGCCCGGCGTCAATAC
GGGATAATACCGCGCCACATAGCAGAACTTTAAAAGTGCTCATCATTGGAAAACGTTCTTCGGGGCGAAA
ACTCTCAAGGATCTTACCGCTGTTGAGATCCAGTTCGATGTAACCCACTCGTGCACCCAACTGATCTTCA
GCATCTTTTACTTTCACCAGCGTTTCTGGGTGAGCAAAAACAGGAAGGCAAAATGCCGCAAAAAAGGGAA
TAAGGGCGACACGGAAATGTTGAATACTCATACTCTTCCTTTTTCAATATTATTGAAGCATTTATCAGGG
TTATTGTCTCATGAGCGGATACATATTTGAATGTATTTAGAAAAATAAACAAATAGGGGTTCCGCGCACA
TTTCCCCGAAAAGTGCCACCTGAC
Features (pLannotate 1.2.2; 38 found; start..end, strand, type, name):
     31..83      -  misc_feature   bom (fragment): basis of mobility region from pBR322
    238..617     +  enhancer       CMV enhancer: human cytomegalovirus immediate early enhancer
    618..817     +  promoter       CMV promoter: human cytomegalovirus (CMV) immediate early promoter
    835..1015    +  LTR            5' LTR (truncated): truncated 5' long terminal repeat (LTR) from HIV-1
   1062..1187    +  misc_feature   HIV-1 Ψ: packaging signal of human immunodeficiency virus type 1
   1171..1534    +  CDS            HIV-1 gag (fragment): gag protein from human immunodeficiency virus 1; gag
   1680..1913    +  misc_feature   RRE: The Rev response element (RRE) of HIV-1 allows for Rev-dependent mRNA export from the nucleus to the cytoplasm.
   2290..2390    +  CDS            Rev (fragment): human immunodeficiency virus 1 (HIV-1) Rev protein; rev; enhances nuclear export of unspliced and incompletely spliced viral mRNAs
   2440..2557    +  misc_feature   cPPT/CTS: central polypurine tract and central termination sequence of HIV-1
   2608..2848    +  promoter       U6 promoter: RNA polymerase III promoter for human U6 snRNA
   2901..2968    +  misc_RNA       tracrRNA (fragment): trans-activating CRISPR RNA for the Streptococcus pyogenes CRISPR/Cas9 system
   2987..3005    +  CDS            small t antigen (fragment): SV40 (simian virus 40) small t antigen
   3031..3242    +  promoter       EF-1α core promoter: core promoter for human elongation factor EF-1α
   3243..3351    +  intron         EF-1α intron A (fragment): intron upstream of the start codon of human EF-1α
   3977..4180    +  intron         EF-1α intron A: truncated intron upstream of the start codon of human EF-1α
   4235..5359    +  CDS            Cas9(N) (fragment): N-terminal portion of Streptococcus pyogenes Cas9 (Zetsche et al., 2015)
   5246..7744    +  CDS            Cas9(C): C-terminal portion of Streptococcus pyogenes Cas9 (Zetsche et al., 2015)
   7769..8360    +  CDS            Cas9(N) (fragment): N-terminal portion of Streptococcus pyogenes Cas9 (Zetsche et al., 2015)
   8366..8386    +  CDS            SV40 NLS: nuclear localization signal of SV40 (simian virus 40) large T antigen
   8452..9049    +  CDS            PuroR (fragment): puromycin N-acetyltransferase; pac from Streptomyces; confers resistance to puromycin
   9065..9653    +  misc_feature   WPRE: woodchuck hepatitis virus posttranscriptional regulatory element
   9704..9723    +  misc_feature   cPPT/CTS (fragment): central polypurine tract and central termination sequence of HIV-1
   9725..9958    +  LTR            3' LTR (ΔU3): self-inactivating 3' long terminal repeat (LTR) from HIV-1
   9990..10214   +  polyA_signal   bGH poly(A) signal: bovine growth hormone polyadenylation signal
  10218..10239   +  promoter       SV40 promoter (fragment): SV40 enhancer and early promoter
  10260..10688   +  rep_origin     f1 ori (sequence partly withheld): f1 bacteriophage origin of replication; arrow indicates direction of (+) strand synthesis
  10702..11031   +  promoter       SV40 promoter: SV40 enhancer and early promoter
  11079..11126   +  promoter       EM7 promoter: synthetic bacterial promoter&nbsp
  11145..11519   +  CDS            BleoR: antibiotic-binding protein; Sh ble from Streptoalloteichus hindustanus; confers resistance to bleomycin, phleomycin, and Zeocin™
  11529..11654   +  CDS            ble (fragment): BLE_KLEPN - Experimental evidence at protein level: Swiss-Prot protein existence level 1. Binding protein with a strong affinity to the bleomycin family of antibiotics. Binds to CL990; an antimitotic-antibiotic compound. From Klebsiella pneumoniae.
  11649..11770   +  polyA_signal   SV40 poly(A) signal: SV40 polyadenylation signal
  11841..11863   -  protein_bind   lac operator (fragment): The lac repressor binds to the lac operator to inhibit transcription in E. coli. This inhibition can be relieved by adding lactose or isopropyl-β-D-thiogalactopyranoside (IPTG). lac repressor encoded by lacI
  11867..11897   -  promoter       lac promoter: promoter for the E. coli lac operon
  11912..11933   -  protein_bind   CAP binding site: CAP binding activates transcription in the presence of cAMP. E. coli catabolite activator protein
  11946..12038   -  CDS            lacI (fragment): lac repressor; lacI; The lac repressor binds to the lac operator to inhibit transcription in E. coli. This inhibition can be relieved by adding lactose or isopropyl-β-D-thiogalactopyranoside (IPTG).
  12221..12809   -  rep_origin     ori: high-copy-number ColE1/pMB1/pBR322/pUC origin of replication
  12980..13840   -  CDS            AmpR: β-lactamase; bla; confers resistance to ampicillin, carbenicillin, and related antibiotics
  13841..13945   -  promoter       AmpR promoter: bla
