[The description below was written by a language model from this plasmid's Addgene catalogue record and pLannotate feature annotations shown in this document.]
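Description:
pCF712 is a third-generation-style, self-inactivating HIV-1 lentiviral vector (backbone listed as pU6, about 14 kb in total) that delivers both a guide RNA and a protease-responsive Cas9 variant to mammalian cells. In bacteria it is maintained through a high-copy ColE1/pUC origin and ampicillin resistance. An f1 origin and an SV40/EM7-driven bleomycin/Zeocin resistance cassette also lie in the backbone, outside the LTRs. The viral portion comprises a CMV enhancer/promoter fused to a truncated 5' LTR, the Ψ packaging signal with a partial gag sequence, the RRE, cPPT/CTS, WPRE and a ΔU3 3' LTR followed by a bGH polyadenylation signal. Together these allow genomic RNA to be produced and packaged when helper functions are supplied in trans, and leave an integrated provirus with inactivated LTR promoter activity.

Two expression units sit between the LTRs. A human U6 Pol III promoter drives an sgRNA scaffold, annotated as a tracrRNA fragment; the record does not state a specific targeting sequence. Downstream, an EF-1α promoter with its intron drives "ProCas9-Flavi" linked through P2A to puromycin N-acetyltransferase, so transduced cells can be selected with puromycin. The Streptococcus pyogenes Cas9 coding region is annotated with a C-terminal portion followed by an N-terminal fragment and an SV40 NLS. This order fits the circularly permuted Cas9 architecture described in the associated publication, and the catalogue's "Cas9(C)" insert entry covers only part of this open reading frame. The name suggests a permutant designed to respond to a flavivirus protease, but the record does not describe the linker or its cleavage site. The catalogue lists U6 as the promoter, which applies to the sgRNA rather than to Cas9.
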