Addgene plasmid #121663: pCF712
Purpose: U6-sgRNA EF1a-ProCas9-Flavi-P2A-Puro
Depositing lab: David Savage. Depositing organization: University of California, Berkeley. Publication: CRISPR-Cas9 Circular Permutants as Programmable Scaffolds for Genome Modification. Oakes BL, Fellmann C, Rishi H, Taylor KL, Ren SM, Nadler DC, Yokoo R, Arkin AP, Doudna JA, Savage DF. Cell. 2019 Jan 10;176(1-2):254-267.e16. doi: 10.1016/j.cell.2018.11.052. PubMed 30633905.
Backbone
  Vector backbone: pU6
  Backbone size w/o insert (bp): 11374
  Total vector size (bp): 13973
  Vector type: Lentiviral
  Selectable markers: Puromycin
Growth in bacteria
  Bacterial resistance: Ampicillin, 100 μg/mL
  Growth temperature: 37°C
  Growth strain: NEB Stable
  Growth instructions: one more resistance cassette: puroR
  Copy number: High Copy
Gene/Insert
  Gene/Insert name: Cas9(C) (alt name: c terminal portion of cas9)
  Species: Streptococcus pyogenes
  Insert size (bp): 2499
  Promoter: U6
  Cloning method: Unknown
  Sequencing primers: 5′ 5'-GAATGAGAAAGCCCGCCTTCC-3'; 3′ 5'-CGCGTTTCTTTTGTTTGTCGCCTC-3'
Terms and licenses: Academic/Nonprofit Terms; Industry Terms: Not Available to Industry
How to cite: pCF712 was a gift from David Savage (Addgene plasmid # 121663 ; http://n2t.net/addgene:121663 ; RRID:Addgene_121663)
